Addgene plasmid #187600: pEX128·gRNA
Purpose: Template for amplification of gRNA with Cas6 recognition site
Depositing lab: Pablo Ivan Nikel. Depositing organization: Danmarks Tekniske Universitet. Publication: Modular (de)construction of complex bacterial phenotypes by CRISPR/nCas9-assisted, multiplex cytidine base-editing. Volke DC, Martino RA, Kozaeva E, Smania AM, Nikel PI. Nat Commun. 2022 May 31;13(1):3026. doi: 10.1038/s41467-022-30780-z. PubMed 35641501.
Backbone
  Vector backbone: pEX-A128
  Backbone manufacturer: Eurofins
Growth in bacteria
  Bacterial resistance: Ampicillin, 100 μg/mL
  Growth temperature: 37°C
  Growth strain: DH5alpha
  Copy number: High Copy
Gene/Insert
  Gene/Insert name: gRNA template (alt name: gRNA-csy4)
  gRNA/shRNA sequence: CGACGGCCAGAAGATCGGTT
  Promoter: no promoter
  Cloning method: Unknown
  Sequencing primers: 5′ ggagcagacaagcccgtcagg; 3′ caggctttacactttatgcttccggct
Resource information
  A portion of this plasmid was derived from a plasmid made by: Synthesised from Eurofins
Terms and licenses: Academic/Nonprofit Terms; Industry Terms: Not Available to Industry
How to cite: pEX128·gRNA was a gift from Pablo Ivan Nikel (Addgene plasmid # 187600 ; http://n2t.net/addgene:187600 ; RRID:Addgene_187600)
