[The description below was written by a language model from this plasmid's Addgene catalogue record and pLannotate feature annotations shown in this document.]
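Description:
pEX128·gRNA is a small (about 2.6 kb) bacterial cloning plasmid built on the commercial gene-synthesis backbone pEX-A128, and it serves purely as a PCR template rather than as an expression vector. It is maintained in E. coli through a high-copy ColE1/pUC-type origin of replication and is selected with ampicillin via the β-lactamase gene (AmpR) driven by its native bla promoter. The remaining annotated backbone elements are remnants typical of pUC/pBR322-derived vectors: a lac promoter with its operator and CAP binding site, plus short fragments of lacI, rop and the bom region. None of these has a stated role in the construct's function.

The payload is a synthesized guide RNA module (also called gRNA-csy4). It consists of a 20-nt spacer, the Streptococcus pyogenes Cas9 guide RNA scaffold, and an immediately adjacent CRISPR direct-repeat element of 28 nt, which corresponds to the Cas6/Csy4 recognition site named in the record. The insert is recorded as having no promoter. The nearby lac promoter lies on the opposite strand and points away from the scaffold, consistent with the cassette not being intended for transcription from this plasmid.

The stated purpose is amplification of gRNA units carrying a Cas6 recognition site. Such units can be joined in tandem so that the Cas6/Csy4 endoribonuclease cleaves at each repeat and releases individual guides from a single transcript. This fits the associated work on CRISPR/nCas9-assisted multiplex cytidine base editing in bacteria. The record does not state the target of the included spacer.
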