Features (pLannotate 1.2.2; 11 found; start..end, strand, type, name):
     32..107     +  misc_RNA       gRNA scaffold: guide RNA scaffold for the Streptococcus pyogenes CRISPR/Cas9 system
    107..134     +  ncRNA          CRISPR-DR4: Accession: RF01317 - CRISPR RNA direct repeat element
    207..223     -  protein_bind   lac operator: The lac repressor binds to the lac operator to inhibit transcription in E. coli. This inhibition can be relieved by adding lactose or isopropyl-β-D-thiogalactopyranoside (IPTG). lac repressor encoded by lacI
    231..261     -  promoter       lac promoter: promoter for the E. coli lac operon
    276..297     -  protein_bind   CAP binding site: CAP binding activates transcription in the presence of cAMP. E. coli catabolite activator protein
    310..402     -  CDS            lacI (fragment): lac repressor; lacI; The lac repressor binds to the lac operator to inhibit transcription in E. coli. This inhibition can be relieved by adding lactose or isopropyl-β-D-thiogalactopyranoside (IPTG).
    585..1173    -  rep_origin     ori: high-copy-number ColE1/pMB1/pBR322/pUC origin of replication
   1344..2204    -  CDS            AmpR: β-lactamase; bla; confers resistance to ampicillin, carbenicillin, and related antibiotics
   2205..2309    -  promoter       AmpR promoter: bla
   2404..2439    +  CDS            rop (fragment): Rop protein, which maintains plasmids at low copy number; rop
   2541..2581    +  misc_feature   bom (fragment): basis of mobility region from pBR322
>Addgene plasmid #187600 | pEX128·gRNA | addgene full sequence | sequence record 367562 | Addgene NGS Result
GGTCTCAGTGGCGACGGCCAGAAGATCGGTTGTTTTAGAGCTAGAAATAGCAAGTTAAAATAAGGCTAGT
CCGTTATCAACTTGAAAAAGTGGCACCGAGTCGGTGCGTTCACTGCCGTATAGGCAGCTAAGAAAGGCCA
ACCAGATCAAGCCGAGTTTAGAGACCACCTGCTTTTGCTCGCTTGGATCCGAATTCAAAGGTGAAATTGT
TATCCGCTCACAATTCCACACAACATACGAGCCGGAAGCATAAAGTGTAAAGCCTGGGGTGCCTAATGAG
TGAGCTAACTCACATTAATTGCGTTGCGCTCACTGCCCGCTTTCCAGTCGGGAAACCTGTCGTGCCAGCT
GCATTAATGAATCGGCCAACGCGCGGGGAGAGGCGGTTTGCGTATTGGGCGCTCTTCCGCTTCCTCGCTC
ACTGACTCGCTGCGCTCGGTCGTTCGGCTGCGGCGAGCGGTATCAGCTCACTCAAAGGCGGTAATACGGT
TATCCACAGAATCAGGGGATAACGCAGGAAAGAACATGTGAGCAAAAGGCCAGCAAAAGGCCAGGAACCG
TAAAAAGGCCGCGTTGCTGGCGTTTTTCCATAGGCTCCGCCCCCCTGACGAGCATCACAAAAATCGACGC
TCAAGTCAGAGGTGGCGAAACCCGACAGGACTATAAAGATACCAGGCGTTTCCCCCTGGAAGCTCCCTCG
TGCGCTCTCCTGTTCCGACCCTGCCGCTTACCGGATACCTGTCCGCCTTTCTCCCTTCGGGAAGCGTGGC
GCTTTCTCATAGCTCACGCTGTAGGTATCTCAGTTCGGTGTAGGTCGTTCGCTCCAAGCTGGGCTGTGTG
CACGAACCCCCCGTTCAGCCCGACCGCTGCGCCTTATCCGGTAACTATCGTCTTGAGTCCAACCCGGTAA
GACACGACTTATCGCCACTGGCAGCAGCCACTGGTAACAGGATTAGCAGAGCGAGGTATGTAGGCGGTGC
TACAGAGTTCTTGAAGTGGTGGCCTAACTACGGCTACACTAGAAGAACAGTATTTGGTATCTGCGCTCTG
CTGAAGCCAGTTACCTTCGGAAAAAGAGTTGGTAGCTCTTGATCCGGCAAACAAACCACCGCTGGTAGCG
GTGGTTTTTTTGTTTGCAAGCAGCAGATTACGCGCAGAAAAAAAGGATCTCAAGAAGATCCTTTGATCTT
TTCTACGGGGTCTGACGCTCAGTGGAACGAAAACTCACGTTAAGGGATTTTGGTCATGAGATTATCAAAA
AGGATCTTCACCTAGATCCTTTTAAATTAAAAATGAAGTTTTAAATCAATCTAAAGTATATATGAGTAAA
CTTGGTCTGACAGTTACCAATGCTTAATCAGTGAGGCACCTATCTCAGCGATCTGTCTATTTCGTTCATC
CATAGTTGCCTGACTCCCCGTCGTGTAGATAACTACGATACGGGAGGGCTTACCATCTGGCCCCAGTGCT
GCAATGATACCGCGACTCCCACGCTCACCGGCTCCAGATTTATCAGCAATAAACCAGCCAGCCGGAAGGG
CCGAGCGCAGAAGTGGTCCTGCAACTTTATCCGCCTCCATCCAGTCTATTAATTGTTGCCGGGAAGCTAG
AGTAAGTAGTTCGCCAGTTAATAGTTTGCGCAACGTTGTTGCCATTGCTACAGGCATCGTGGTGTCACGC
TCGTCGTTTGGTATGGCTTCATTCAGCTCCGGTTCCCAACGATCAAGGCGAGTTACATGATCCCCCATGT
TGTGCAAAAAAGCGGTTAGCTCCTTCGGTCCTCCGATCGTTGTCAGAAGTAAGTTGGCCGCAGTGTTATC
ACTCATGGTTATGGCAGCACTGCATAATTCTCTTACTGTCATGCCATCCGTAAGATGCTTTTCTGTGACT
GGTGAGTACTCAACCAAGTCATTCTGAGAATAGTGTATGCGGCGACCGAGTTGCTCTTGCCCGGCGTCAA
TACGGGATAATACCGCGCCACATAGCAGAACTTTAAAAGTGCTCATCATTGGAAAACGTTCTTCGGGGCG
AAAACTCTCAAGGATCTTACCGCTGTTGAGATCCAGTTCGATGTAACCCACTCGTGCACCCAACTGATCT
TCAGCATCTTTTACTTTCACCAGCGTTTCTGGGTGAGCAAAAACAGGAAGGCAAAATGCCGCAAAAAAGG
GAATAAGGGCGACACGGAAATGTTGAATACTCATACTCTTCCTTTTTCAATATTATTGAAGCATTTATCA
GGGTTATTGTCTCATGAGCGGATACATATTTGAATGTATTTAGAAAAATAAACAAATAGGGGTTCCGCGC
ACATTTCCCCGAAAAGTGCCACCTGACGTCTAAGAAACCATTATTATCATGACATTAACCTATAAAAATA
GGCGTATCACGAGGCCCTTTCGTCTCGCGCGTTTCGGTGATGACGGTGAAAACCTCTGACACATGCAGCT
CCCGGAGACGGTCACAGCTTGTCTGTAAGCGGATGCCGGGAGCAGACAAGCCCGTCAGGGCGCGTCAGCG
GGTGTTGGCGGGTGTCGGGGCTGGCTTAACTATGCGGCATCAGAGCAGATTGTACTGAGAGAAAGGCAAT
TGGGTACCGAGCTCGCGGCCGCAAGC
